>Addgene plasmid #111894 | pEMS2276 | addgene full sequence | sequence record 215980 | Addgene NGS Result
TCGCGCGTTTCGGTGATGACGGTGAAAACCTCTGACACATGCAGCTCCCGGAGACGGTCACAGCTTGTCT
GTAAGCGGATGCCGGGAGCAGACAAGCCCGTCAGGGCGCGTCAGCGGGTGTTGGCGGGTGTCGGGGCTGG
CTTAACTATGCGGCATCAGAGCAGATTGTACTGAGAGTGCACCATATGCGGTGTGAAATACCGCACAGAT
GCGTAAGGAGAAAATACCGCATCAGGCGCCATTCGCCATTCAGGCTGCGCAACTGTTGGGAAGGGCGATC
GGTGCGGGCCTCTTCGCTATTACGCCAGCTGGCGAAAGGGGGATGTGCTGCAAGGCGATTAAGTTGGGTA
ACGCCAGGGTTTTCCCAGTCACGACGTTGTAAAACGACGGCCAGTGAATTCGGCCGGCCCTTGGTATGTT
CTTTTGGACTGAAAACTGATGGAGTTGGAAGTGACTTTTGTAGTGAAAATGAGGCTGGAGTAATTAATAT
TGTTCCAGTGTTCTGGTTATGCGCAGGAGTGAATCATGATACCCAAATTACAATGACTCATCTCTTCTGA
GAGAATAAATTGTGATTCTATGAAAGTTTTGCTTCACTAGGAATTTTTTGAAGGGTTCTGTTTGTTCTAG
TTTAGAAACCTACACAGGCAATATGGGCTTTGCAAAGGTATAAAATTTTCTTAAATAAAACTAAACAAAG
ATCTATTTTGATTTTCAGCGTTGGATTTTTTTTTTTTCTTGCCTTTCCTTTGCTTCTGGGAGAAAGTATC
TTCAGACAGGAAGCTTTGAGCTACTCATAAATTCTCCCTAACACTGCAGAAACATATTTCACTATGAAAT
GGTGGAGATGACAGTAAGAGCCTCTTGTTTGAGGGGCAAAGCTGAGACATCCTGAATGCTATGGAAGTTT
AATCTTCCATGCTGACGCAATCACGGGAATATTGTGCTCCTGGGGTTTTCTTTATTGCCAGCTACTGTCT
AATGCCAGGACAAAAGGAATAATTTGATTACAGCCGAGGAAAGCACAGTTTGTTCCTGTTACTTTTAAGA
TGTGCACGCATATTAAGGTTAACAAGATTTGTGGTTGTGAAGTATAATTCTAAAGCCTCACAAGCATGAA
GGGTGTGTGGACGTTTTCCTGAGTCATCCTAGGGAACAAAAGGGAGTGGGCAGAGCTAGTTACCAGAGTT
GGAAAGGGATGCATCAGTCATTACATTCAGGGGCTGTTAGTTGGTTCCTTTTGCAAATGGGCTGTGAACT
GCAGATGTCCCTGGGAGAGAAAATAGAAAATTACTAGCAAATTCCTAAGAGAACCTGGCCTCTTTAAAGA
AGAGAAGACACATTGGGGCTGGGGATGACATCCCAAAACTCCCAGCGCCGGGGAGCTCAGGCTCGGGCGG
TGCCTGGCTCCCCTCCCCGGTTCCCGCCGCAGGAGGCTGCTGAGTCACTCCCGCCTGAGCCACGGCCGCC
CCCAGCCAGCCACGCGATTGGCGGGTTAGCCCGGGCGCAGCGCCCTCTTCCCAGCTCCCGCACCCCCAGG
GCTTCCCGCAGGCAGAGGGTGGGAGCCCCGGCGAGCGACCAGTTGGGGCTTGGTAGGAACCCCCTAAAAA
TGCGCCCCACTTGTGCATTCGTGCATGGGCGCATTTTGGTTCAGAATTAATTGAGAGTTGTTCACTCTAC
TATTTATTAACTAGATGATCCGATAGTTGCTGCAAAGTAACTTGTGGTTAATGCAGGTCAGTAGAGAGCT
GATCTCACTGCAGGCCGGAGGCAACGCCCAATTCCCACGTCTTCCCCTCCCCCACCCAACAAGGGCTGGG
CAGCTTTAATGCGGAACGCCGGTGCAGCAGCACGGAGCACACTCCCAGACTACAGTGGCGCCCGCACTCA
CGCCCTTCAAGTGCCCCACCCCTCCCACACAGTGGCCAAGGAGCCAAGCCCTATCCCTCTGCGATCTGTC
CATTGTGCCAACCCTGCATTGCAGGGAAGTCTTAGCCTGTGATTCCAGCTTCGCTCCTGCAAAGATAGTC
ACTACAGGCAGGTTTAAATTGTATTTACTCGGAGAGAAGAGGGGGAAGGGAACCCCCTGCCCCCTGCCAA
CCTGACAGGCCAGGCTGGGTGACAAGCCCCCCGGGTGGCTGCACCTCCCACTCGCCGACCTGGGCGCTGT
CCTTGGTGCTGCCGGCGCCATAGCGAGCACAAGCGCCTTACCTTCTGCCCCTGCGGAAGCTGCGGACGTC
CCCCAAACGTTAAAAACGCCATATCCCACTTTTTATACAAATAACTACCCCGGCCTGTTCTCTTTGTCCC
CTTCCCGAAGCCTTCAGGCAGACCGTTCCGCAAAGTCTTTTTTTTTGTTTTGTTTTGTCTTCTAGACCCA
GCTCCTCGGCGCTCATCTCCAGCTGCTTTAAGACAAGGGGTGGGGGAAGGGGAGGGAGGCAAGAAAAGAT
GAGGGTGGGGGAGGGGAAAAGAGGGAATGCAAGGGGAAGGAGGGAGGAGACGGGGAGAAGGAAAGATTGG
AAGAAAAGGATCTCCGAGGAAGGGGCTGAGAGAAGGGCAGGGTGAACTGGACTAAAGGCCAGAGTAGGAA
GGAGAAGAGGGGCCAAAAAAGAAGGGGATGAAATTAAGCACAGAAGATGGGTAAAGAAAAAAGTATCAGG
GAAAGGGCAAAATAAGAGAAAGCCTTGAGGATAAGAGGGTAGAAGGCTAAAGAACAAGGGGACCACTGGG
TCGGGGAAGCGCTGCCTGAACGGCGGGACAGTGACAAAGAAAGGGCGCTGGCGATATTCGCACCAAGGGT
GCGAAACGCAATCGGGAGGTGAGAAATGGAAAGAAGGCGAATGCCCGGCTACAAGTAGCCTGGGACTGAA
AGGGGACCTGGGGGAGGGGCTGGGCCCAGGGCAGAAAAGTCCAGGTTCCCATGCGGCCTGGGCCCACGTG
GAGCGGGCGCTGAATCACCGTTCAGCCGCCCCCCTCCCCTCCTCCCCGACCGGTGCCCGCAGTCCCCGCC
TCCTCGGCCGCCGCCTCCACGGGGCGGGGCCCTGGCCCGGGACCAGCGCCGCGGCTATAAATGGGCTGCG
GCGAGGCCGGCAGAACGCTGTGACAGCCACACGCCCCAAGGGCGCGCCATCGGATCCCGGGCCCGTCGAC
TGCAGAGGCCTGCATGCAAGCTTGGCGTAATCATGGTCATAGCTGTTTCCTGTGTGAAATTGTTATCCGC
TCACAATTCCACACAACATACGAGCCGGAAGCATAAAGTGTAAAGCCTGGGGTGCCTAATGAGTGAGCTA
ACTCACATTAATTGCGTTGCGCTCACTGCCCGCTTTCCAGTCGGGAAACCTGTCGTGCCAGCTGCATTAA
TGAATCGGCCAACGCGCGGGGAGAGGCGGTTTGCGTATTGGGCGCTCTTCCGCTTCCTCGCTCACTGACT
CGCTGCGCTCGGTCGTTCGGCTGCGGCGAGCGGTATCAGCTCACTCAAAGGCGGTAATACGGTTATCCAC
AGAATCAGGGGATAACGCAGGAAAGAACATGTGAGCAAAAGGCCAGCAAAAGGCCAGGAACCGTAAAAAG
GCCGCGTTGCTGGCGTTTTTCCATAGGCTCCGCCCCCCTGACGAGCATCACAAAAATCGACGCTCAAGTC
AGAGGTGGCGAAACCCGACAGGACTATAAAGATACCAGGCGTTTCCCCCTGGAAGCTCCCTCGTGCGCTC
TCCTGTTCCGACCCTGCCGCTTACCGGATACCTGTCCGCCTTTCTCCCTTCGGGAAGCGTGGCGCTTTCT
CATAGCTCACGCTGTAGGTATCTCAGTTCGGTGTAGGTCGTTCGCTCCAAGCTGGGCTGTGTGCACGAAC
CCCCCGTTCAGCCCGACCGCTGCGCCTTATCCGGTAACTATCGTCTTGAGTCCAACCCGGTAAGACACGA
CTTATCGCCACTGGCAGCAGCCACTGGTAACAGGATTAGCAGAGCGAGGTATGTAGGCGGTGCTACAGAG
TTCTTGAAGTGGTGGCCTAACTACGGCTACACTAGAAGAACAGTATTTGGTATCTGCGCTCTGCTGAAGC
CAGTTACCTTCGGAAAAAGAGTTGGTAGCTCTTGATCCGGCAAACAAACCACCGCTGGTAGCGGTGGTTT
TTTTGTTTGCAAGCAGCAGATTACGCGCAGAAAAAAAGGATCTCAAGAAGATCCTTTGATCTTTTCTACG
GGGTCTGACGCTCAGTGGAACGAAAACTCACGTTAAGGGATTTTGGTCATGAGATTATCAAAAAGGATCT
TCACCTAGATCCTTTTAAATTAAAAATGAAGTTTTAAATCAATCTAAAGTATATATGAGTAAACTTGGTC
TGACAGTTACCAATGCTTAATCAGTGAGGCACCTATCTCAGCGATCTGTCTATTTCGTTCATCCATAGTT
GCCTGACTCCCCGTCGTGTAGATAACTACGATACGGGAGGGCTTACCATCTGGCCCCAGTGCTGCAATGA
TACCGCGAGACCCACGCTCACCGGCTCCAGATTTATCAGCAATAAACCAGCCAGCCGGAAGGGCCGAGCG
CAGAAGTGGTCCTGCAACTTTATCCGCCTCCATCCAGTCTATTAATTGTTGCCGGGAAGCTAGAGTAAGT
AGTTCGCCAGTTAATAGTTTGCGCAACGTTGTTGCCATTGCTACAGGCATCGTGGTGTCACGCTCGTCGT
TTGGTATGGCTTCATTCAGCTCCGGTTCCCAACGATCAAGGCGAGTTACATGATCCCCCATGTTGTGCAA
AAAAGCGGTTAGCTCCTTCGGTCCTCCGATCGTTGTCAGAAGTAAGTTGGCCGCAGTGTTATCACTCATG
GTTATGGCAGCACTGCATAATTCTCTTACTGTCATGCCATCCGTAAGATGCTTTTCTGTGACTGGTGAGT
ACTCAACCAAGTCATTCTGAGAATAGTGTATGCGGCGACCGAGTTGCTCTTGCCCGGCGTCAATACGGGA
TAATACCGCGCCACATAGCAGAACTTTAAAAGTGCTCATCATTGGAAAACGTTCTTCGGGGCGAAAACTC
TCAAGGATCTTACCGCTGTTGAGATCCAGTTCGATGTAACCCACTCGTGCACCCAACTGATCTTCAGCAT
CTTTTACTTTCACCAGCGTTTCTGGGTGAGCAAAAACAGGAAGGCAAAATGCCGCAAAAAAGGGAATAAG
GGCGACACGGAAATGTTGAATACTCATACTCTTCCTTTTTCAATATTATTGAAGCATTTATCAGGGTTAT
TGTCTCATGAGCGGATACATATTTGAATGTATTTAGAAAAATAAACAAATAGGGGTTCCGCGCACATTTC
CCCGAAAAGTGCCACCTGACGTCTAAGAAACCATTATTATCATGACATTAACCTATAAAAATAGGCGTAT
CACGAGGCCCTTTCGTC
Features (pLannotate 1.2.2; 10 found; start..end, strand, type, name):
    137..236     +  misc_feature   bom (fragment): basis of mobility region from pBR322
    242..399     -  CDS            lacZα (fragment): LacZα fragment of β-galactosidase; lacZ fragment
   3210..3226    -  protein_bind   lac operator: The lac repressor binds to the lac operator to inhibit transcription in E. coli. This inhibition can be relieved by adding lactose or isopropyl-β-D-thiogalactopyranoside (IPTG). lac repressor encoded by lacI
   3234..3264    -  promoter       lac promoter: promoter for the E. coli lac operon
   3279..3300    -  protein_bind   CAP binding site: CAP binding activates transcription in the presence of cAMP. E. coli catabolite activator protein
   3313..3405    -  CDS            lacI (fragment): lac repressor; lacI; The lac repressor binds to the lac operator to inhibit transcription in E. coli. This inhibition can be relieved by adding lactose or isopropyl-β-D-thiogalactopyranoside (IPTG).
   3588..4176    -  rep_origin     ori: high-copy-number ColE1/pMB1/pBR322/pUC origin of replication
   4347..5207    -  CDS            AmpR: β-lactamase; bla; confers resistance to ampicillin, carbenicillin, and related antibiotics
   5208..5312    -  promoter       AmpR promoter: bla
   5407..35      +  CDS            rop (fragment) (across the origin): Rop protein, which maintains plasmids at low copy number; rop
