[The description below was written by a language model from this plasmid's Addgene catalogue record and pLannotate feature annotations shown in this document.]
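Description:
pEMS2276 is a high-copy bacterial cloning plasmid of about 5.4 kb that serves as a storage and source vector for Ple346, a human MiniPromoter derived from the NEFM (neurofilament medium chain) gene. The catalogue lists the backbone and vector type as unknown or unspecified. The annotated features nonetheless show a simple pUC-style arrangement: a high-copy ColE1/pMB1-family origin of replication, an ampicillin resistance gene (β-lactamase) driven by its own promoter, and a lac promoter/operator region with a CAP binding site and a lacZα fragment. Short remnants of bom, rop and lacI are also detected, which are typical leftovers of pBR322/pUC lineage sequences rather than functional elements. The plasmid is propagated in E. coli under ampicillin selection, and the record notes that it was produced by commercial gene synthesis.

The payload is the 2,711 bp Ple346 insert. The automated feature table does not annotate it. However, a large unannotated stretch lies between the lacZα fragment and the lac operator/promoter, which fits an insert in the lacZα cloning region, as do the M13 forward and reverse sequencing primers listed for it. MiniPromoters are compact assemblies of human regulatory sequences designed to restrict transgene expression to particular cell types while remaining small enough for size-limited viral vectors. No reporter, downstream coding sequence, polyadenylation signal or viral element is annotated here, so the plasmid appears to carry the promoter alone rather than a complete expression cassette. Its likely use is as a template for subcloning Ple346 into expression or gene-delivery vectors. The associated publication concerns neurofilament-gene MiniPromoters evaluated for expression in retinal ganglion cells of mouse and primate retina.
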