Addgene plasmid #111894: pEMS2276
Purpose: High Copy number plasmid containing Ple346 (NEFM MiniPromoter) insert.
Depositing lab: Elizabeth Simpson. Depositing organization: University of British Columbia. Publication: New MiniPromoter Ple345 (NEFL) Drives Strong and Specific Expression in Retinal Ganglion Cells of Mouse and Primate Retina. Simpson E, Korecki AJ, Fornes O, McGill TJ, Cueva-Vargas JL, Agostinone J, Farkas RA, Hickmott JW, Lam SL, Mathelier A, Renner LM, Stoddard J, Zhou M, Di Polo A, Neuringer M, Wasserman WW. Hum Gene Ther. 2018 Jul 31. doi: 10.1089/hum.2018.118. PubMed 30062914.
Backbone
  Vector backbone: Unknown
  Vector type: Unspecified
Growth in bacteria
  Bacterial resistance: Ampicillin, 100 μg/mL
  Growth temperature: 37°C
  Growth strain: DH5alpha
  Copy number: High Copy
Gene/Insert
  Gene/Insert name: Ple346
  Species: H. sapiens (human)
  Insert size (bp): 2711
  Entrez Gene: NEFM (a.k.a. NEF3, NF-M, NFM)
  Promoter: Ple346 (NEFM MiniPromoter)
  Cloning method: Unknown
  Sequencing primers: 5′ M13-fwd; 3′ M13-rev
Terms and licenses: Academic/Nonprofit Terms; Industry Terms
Depositor comments: Plasmid commercially produced by Genscript . Please see the annotated GenBank file and the additional image file for the specific location of features in this plasmid, including the MiniPromoter.
How to cite: pEMS2276 was a gift from Elizabeth Simpson (Addgene plasmid # 111894 ; http://n2t.net/addgene:111894 ; RRID:Addgene_111894)
